Addgene plasmid #108332: pML1
Purpose: (Empty Backbone) MIDAS Level-1 source vector for cloning of modules (synthetic biology parts)
Depositing lab: Andrew Muscroft-Taylor. Depositing organization: Callaghan Innovation. Publication: MIDAS: A Modular DNA Assembly System for Synthetic Biology. van Dolleweerd CJ, Kessans SA, Van de Bittner KC, Bustamante LY, Bundela R, Scott B, Nicholson MJ, Parker EJ. ACS Synth Biol. 2018 Apr 20;7(4):1018-1029. doi: 10.1021/acssynbio.7b00363. Epub 2018 Apr 12. PubMed 29620866.
Backbone
  Vector backbone: pUC19
  Modifications to backbone: Replacement of ampicillin resistance marker with spectinomycin resistance gene. Introduction of lacZ marker for blue-white screening.
  Vector type: Synthetic Biology
  Selectable markers: Spectinomycin
Growth in bacteria
  Bacterial resistance: Spectinomycin, 50 μg/mL
  Growth temperature: 37°C
  Growth strain: DH5alpha
  Copy number: High Copy
Gene/Insert
  Cloning method: Restriction Enzyme
Terms and licenses: Academic/Nonprofit Terms; Industry Terms: Not Available to Industry
How to cite: pML1 was a gift from Andrew Muscroft-Taylor (Addgene plasmid # 108332 ; http://n2t.net/addgene:108332 ; RRID:Addgene_108332)
