[The description below was written by a language model from this plasmid's Addgene catalogue record and pLannotate feature annotations shown in this document.]
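Description:
pML1 is an empty-backbone cloning vector of about 3 kb that serves as the Level-1 source vector of the MIDAS (Modular DNA Assembly System) synthetic biology toolkit. It is the entry point at which individual modules, meaning basic synthetic biology parts, are cloned before being used in higher-order assemblies. It derives from pUC19 and keeps the high-copy ColE1/pUC-type origin of replication for propagation in E. coli. An f1 bacteriophage origin is also annotated.

The ampicillin resistance gene of pUC19 has been replaced with a spectinomycin resistance marker. In the feature table this appears as an aadA coding sequence, which confers resistance to both spectinomycin and streptomycin. Upstream of it lie fragments of a class 1 integron Pc promoter and of a gentamicin acetyltransferase gene, presumably carried over from the source of the aadA cassette. A short fragment of the original AmpR promoter also remains next to the cassette.

The screening element is a lacZα cassette, made up of the CAP binding site, lac promoter, lac operator and the LacZα fragment, with a small lacI remnant beside it. In a suitable α-complementing host, intact lacZα gives blue colonies. Replacing or disrupting it with a cloned module gives white colonies, so recombinants can be identified by blue-white screening.

The record lists restriction enzyme cloning as the method, but neither the catalogue fields nor the feature table states which enzyme sites flank the lacZα region. No insert is present, as expected for an empty backbone.
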