Features (pLannotate 1.2.2; 11 found; start..end, strand, type, name):
     20..193     -  CDS            lacZα: LacZα fragment of β-galactosidase; lacZ fragment
    213..229     -  protein_bind   lac operator: The lac repressor binds to the lac operator to inhibit transcription in E. coli. This inhibition can be relieved by adding lactose or isopropyl-β-D-thiogalactopyranoside (IPTG). lac repressor encoded by lacI
    237..267     -  promoter       lac promoter: promoter for the E. coli lac operon
    282..303     -  protein_bind   CAP binding site: CAP binding activates transcription in the presence of cAMP. E. coli catabolite activator protein
    337..429     -  CDS            lacI (fragment): lac repressor; lacI; The lac repressor binds to the lac operator to inhibit transcription in E. coli. This inhibition can be relieved by adding lactose or isopropyl-β-D-thiogalactopyranoside (IPTG).
    612..1200    -  rep_origin     ori: high-copy-number ColE1/pMB1/pBR322/pUC origin of replication
   1410..1433    +  promoter       Pc promoter (fragment): intI1 (promoter lies within the coding sequence); class 1 integron promoter
   1609..1665    +  CDS            GmR (fragment): gentamycin acetyltransferase; aacC1; confers resistance to gentamycin
   1672..2460    +  CDS            aadA: S3AD_ECOLX - Experimental evidence at protein level: Swiss-Prot protein existence level 1. Mediates bacterial resistance to the antibiotics streptomycin and spectinomycin. From Escherichia coli.
   2472..2529    -  promoter       AmpR promoter (fragment): bla
   2582..3010    -  rep_origin     f1 ori (sequence partly withheld): f1 bacteriophage origin of replication; arrow indicates direction of (+) strand synthesis
>Addgene plasmid #108332 | pML1 | addgene full sequence | sequence record 209531 | Addgene NGS Result
ATTACCAGGCAAAGCGCCATTCGCCATTCAGGCTGCGCAACTGTTGGGAAGGGCGATCGGTGCGGGCCTC
TTCGCTATTACGCCAGCTGGCGAAAGGGGGATGTGCTGCAAGGCGATTAAGTTGGGTAACGCCAGGGTTT
TCCCAGTCACGACGTTGTAAAACGACGGCCAGTGAATCCGTAATCATGGTCATAGCTGTTTCCTGTGTGA
AATTGTTATCCGCTCACAATTCCACACAACATACGAGCCGGAAGCATAAAGTGTAAAGCCTGGGGTGCCT
AATGAGTGAGCTAACTCACATTAATTGCGTTGCGCCGTCTCTAGACCTCGAGGGCATCACTGCCCGCTTT
CCAGTCGGGAAACCTGTCGTGCCAGCTGCATTAATGAATCGGCCAACGCGCGGGGAGAGGCGGTTTGCGT
ATTGGGCGCTCTTCCGCTTCCTCGCTCACTGACTCGCTGCGCTAGGTCGTTCGGCTGCGGCGAGCGGTAT
CAGCTCACTCAAAGGCGGTAATACGGTTATCCACAGAATCAGGGGATAACGCAGGAAAGAACATGTGAGC
AAAAGGCCAGCAAAAGGCCAGGAACCGTAAAAAGGCCGCGTTGCTGGCGTTTTTCCATAGGCTCCGCCCC
CCTGACGAGCATCACAAAAATCGACGCTCAAGTCAGAGGTGGCGAAACCCGACAGGACTATAAAGATACC
AGGCGTTTCCCCCTGGAAGCTCCCTCGTGCGCTCTCCTGTTCCGACCCTGCCGCTTACCGGATACCTGTC
CGCCTTTCTCCCTTCGGGAAGCGTGGCGCTTTCTCATAGCTCACGCTGTAGGTATCTCAGTTCGGTGTAG
GTCGTTCGCTCCAAGCTGGGCTGTGTGCACGAACCCCCCGTTCAGCCCGACCGCTGCGCCTTATCCGGTA
ACTATCGTCTTGAGTCCAACCCGGTAAGACACGACTTATCGCCACTGGCAGCAGCCACTGGTAACAGGAT
TAGCAGAGCGAGGTATGTAGGCGGTGCTACAGAGTTCTTGAAGTGGTGGCCTAACTACGGCTACACTAGA
AGAACAGTATTTGGTATCTGCGCTCTGCTGAAGCCAGTTACCTTCGGAAAAAGAGTTGGTAGCTCTTGAT
CCGGCAAACAAACCACCGCTGGTAGCGGTGGTTTTTTTGTTTGCAAGCAGCAGATTACGCGCAGAAAAAA
AGGATCTCAAGAAGATCCTTTGATCTTTTCTACGGGGTCTGACGCTCAGTGGAACTAAAACTCACGTTAA
GGGATTTTGGTCATGAGATTATCAAAAAGGATCTTCACCTAGATCCTTTTAAATTAAAAATGAAGTTTTA
AATCAATCTAAAGTATATATGAGTAAACTTGGTCTGACAGACCGGACGTCGATATCCGGATGAAGGCACG
AACCCAGTGGACATAAGCCTGTTCGGTTCGTAAGCTGTAATGCAAGTAGCGTATGCGCTCACGCAACTGG
TCCAGAACCTTGACCGAACGCAGCGGTGGTAACGGCGCAGTGGCGGTTTTCATGGCTTGTTATGACTGTT
TTTTTGGGGTACAGTCTATGCCTCGGGCATCCAAGCAGCAAGCGCGTTACGCCGTGGGTCGATGTTTGAT
GTTATGGAGCAGCAACGATGTTACGCAGCAGGGCAGTCGCCCTAAAACAAAGTTAAACATCATGAGGGAA
GCGGTGATCGCCGAAGTATCGACTCAACTATCAGAGGTAGTTGGCGTCATCGAGCGCCATCTCGAACCGA
CGTTGCTGGCCGTACATTTGTACGGCTCCGCAGTGGATGGCGGCCTGAAGCCACACAGTGATATTGATTT
GCTGGTTACGGTGACCGTAAGGCTTGATGAAACAACGCGGCGAGCTTTGATCAACGACCTTTTGGAAACT
TCGGCTTCCCCTGGAGAGAGCGAGATTCTCCGCGCTGTAGAAGTCACCATTGTTGTGCACGACGACATCA
TTCCGTGGCGTTATCCAGCTAAGCGCGAACTGCAATTTGGAGAATGGCAGCGCAATGACATTCTTGCAGG
TATCTTCGAGCCAGCCACGATCGACATTGATCTGGCTATCTTGCTGACAAAAGCAAGAGAACATAGCGTT
GCCTTGGTAGGTCCAGCGGCGGAGGAACTCTTTGATCCGGTTCCTGAACAGGATCTATTTGAGGCGCTAA
ATGAAACCTTAACGCTATGGAACTCGCCGCCCGACTGGGCTGGCGATGAGCGAAATGTAGTGCTTACGTT
GTCCCGCATTTGGTACAGCGCAGTAACCGGCAAAATCGCGCCGAAGGATGTCGCTGCCGACTGGGCAATG
GAGCGCCTGCCGGCCCAGTATCAGCCCGTAATACTTGAAGCTAGACAGGCTTATCTTGGACAAGAAGAAG
ATCGCTTGGCCTCGCGCGCAGATCAGTTGGAAGAATTTGTCCACTACGTGAAAGGCGAGATCACCAAGGT
AGTCGGCAAATAAGAATTAATTCATGAGCGGATACATATTTGAATGTATTTAGAAAAATAAACAAATAGG
GGTTCCGCGCACATTTCCCCGAAAAGTGCCACCTAAATTGTAATCGTTAATATTTTGTTAAAATTCGCGT
TAAATTTTTGTTAAATCAGCTCATTTTTTAACCAATAGGCCGAAATCGGCAAAATCCCTTATAAATCAAA
AGAATAGACCGAGATAGGGT
[37 nt withheld, positions 2681-2717]
AAAGAACGTGGACTCCAACGTCAAAGG
[49 nt withheld, positions 2745-2793]
T
[91 nt withheld, positions 2795-2885]
G
[124 nt withheld, positions 2887-3010]
CCCATTCGCCAGTGTCCATGGTCTCGTGAGACGTT
